Addgene plasmid #36418: ECFP-Bcr NE/AA
Depositing lab: John Groffen & Nora Heisterkamp. Depositing organization: Children's Hospital Los Angeles. Publication: Abr and Bcr, two homologous Rac GTPase-activating proteins, control multiple cellular functions of murine macrophages. Cho YJ, Cunnick JM, Yi SJ, Kaartinen V, Groffen J, Heisterkamp N. Mol Cell Biol. 2007 Feb;27(3):899-911. Epub 2006 Nov 20. 10.1128/MCB.00756-06 PubMed 17116687.
Backbone
  Vector backbone: pECFP-C1
  Backbone manufacturer: Clontech
  Backbone size w/o insert (bp): 4700
  Total vector size (bp): 9000
  Vector type: Mammalian Expression
  Selectable markers: Neomycin (select with G418)
Growth in bacteria
  Bacterial resistance: Kanamycin, 50 μg/mL
  Growth temperature: 37°C
  Growth strain: DH5alpha
  Copy number: High Copy
Gene/Insert
  Gene/Insert name: breakpoint cluster region (alt name: BCR)
  Species: H. sapiens (human)
  Insert size (bp): 4300
  Mutation: N689A/ E690A
  Entrez Gene: BCR (a.k.a. ALL, BCR1, CML, D22S11, D22S662, PHL)
  Tag / fusion protein: ECFP (N terminal on insert)
  Cloning method: Restriction Enzyme; 5′ cloning site BamHI (destroyed during cloning); 3′ cloning site Kpn I (not destroyed)
  Sequencing primers: 5′ EGFP-C; 3′ SV40pA-R
Terms and licenses: Academic/Nonprofit Terms; Industry Terms: Not Available to Industry
Depositor comments: Made by mutagenesis directly on plasmid Bcr-ECFP using a Stratagene Quick Change kit. In Dbl, mutation of residues N673 and D674 completely abolished its activity as a GEF towards Rac. These residues are highly conserved among DH domains and are also conserved as residues N689/ E690 in Bcr. We therefore mutated these residues in Bcr and introduced the mutants into the RAW 264.7 macrophage cell line. However, the construct did not caused morphological changes in these cells. Constructed by Young-Jin Cho.
How to cite: ECFP-Bcr NE/AA was a gift from John Groffen & Nora Heisterkamp (Addgene plasmid # 36418 ; http://n2t.net/addgene:36418 ; RRID:Addgene_36418)
