[The description below was written by a language model from this plasmid's Addgene catalogue record.]
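Description:
ECFP-Bcr NE/AA is a mammalian expression plasmid built on the Clontech pECFP-C1 backbone, about 9 kb in total, of which roughly 4.3 kb is insert. It is maintained in E. coli as a high-copy plasmid under kanamycin selection. The same resistance cassette allows G418 (neomycin) selection of stably transfected mammalian cells. The record gives no feature table and does not name the promoter. The pECFP-C1 series is generally known to drive expression from the CMV immediate-early promoter with an SV40 polyadenylation signal, and the listed SV40pA reverse sequencing primer is consistent with that.

The payload is human BCR (breakpoint cluster region) fused in frame downstream of enhanced cyan fluorescent protein, so the ECFP tag sits at the N terminus of Bcr and allows the protein to be visualised in live or fixed cells. The insert was placed between BamHI and KpnI sites; the BamHI site was destroyed during cloning and the KpnI site was retained. The coding sequence carries two alanine substitutions, N689A and E690A, introduced by site-directed mutagenesis of the parental ECFP-tagged wild-type Bcr plasmid. These residues lie in the Dbl-homology (DH) domain and correspond to conserved positions in Dbl, where mutation abolishes guanine nucleotide exchange activity towards Rac.

The construct was therefore designed as a candidate GEF-defective Bcr for separating DH-domain function from the protein's other activities, in work on Bcr and Abr as Rac regulators in macrophages. According to the depositor, it did not cause morphological changes when introduced into the RAW 264.7 macrophage cell line.
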