>Addgene plasmid #36418 | ECFP-Bcr NE/AA | addgene partial sequence | sequence record 49821 | EGFP-C 5'-CATGGTCCTGCTGGAGTTCGTG-3'
AGTTCCCGGACTCAGAGCCCCCGCGCATGGAGCTGCGCTCAGTGGGCGACATCGAGCAGGAGCTGGAGCG
CTGCAAGGCCTCCATTCGGCGCCTGGAGCAGGAGGTGAACCAGGAGCGCTTCCGCATGATCTACCTGCAG
ACGTTGCTGGCCAAGGAAAAGAAGAGCTATGACCGGCAGCGATGGGGCTTCCGGCGCGCGGCGCAGGCCC
CCGACGGCGCCTCCGAGCCCCGAGCGTCCGCGTCGCGCCCGCAGCCAGCGCCCGCCGACGGAGCCGACCC
GCCGCCCGCCGAGGAGCCCGAGGCCCGGCCCGACGGCGAGGGTTCTCCGGGTAAGGCCAGGCCCGGGACC
GCCCGCAGGCCCGGGGCAGCCGCGTCGGGGGAACGGGACGACCGGGGACCCCCCGCCAGCGTGGCGGCGC
TCAGGTCCAACTTCGAGCGGATACGCAAGGGCCATGGCCAGCCCGGGGCGGACGCCGAGAAGCCCTTCTA
CGTGAACGTCGAGTTTCACCACGAGCGCGGCCTGGTGAAGGTCAACGACAAAGAGGTGTCGGACCGCATC
AGCTCCCTGGGCAGCCAGGCCATGCAGATGGAGCGCAAAAAGTCCCAGCACGGCGCGGGCTCGAGCGTGG
GGGATGCATCCAGGCCCCCTTACCGGGGACGCTCCTCGGAGAGCAGCTGCGGCGTCGACGGCGACTACC
