>Addgene plasmid #36418 | ECFP-Bcr NE/AA | addgene partial sequence | sequence record 50884 | SV40pA-R 5'-GAAATTTGTGATGCTATTGC-3'
ATGTTTCAGGTTCAGGGGGAGGTGTGNGAGGTTTTTTAAAGCAAGTAAAACCTCTACAAATGTGGTATGG
CTGATTATGATCAGTTATCTAGATCCGGTGGATCCCGGGCCCGCGGTACCGGGCCCCCCCTCGAGGTCGA
CGGTATCGATAAGCTTGATATCGAATTCCGTTCAGGATGAAGCAGCAGCGTTTATTCAAGATACAACAGT
GAGGGAATCCAGTCACGTTCCCTTCTCCCCAGAGAGGGCGCATCTTGACAAGTGATCCAGTAGAAATCTT
TTAGACTCTAAGTTAAGTTCATAAAAACCACTCCCTTCACCCTGTCTCCCAGGGCCAGGCCTGGACTCCG
AGATGAACTGGCTTGGGGCGCCCTCAGGTGGCCACATAAAAAACCACAGTCTGAGGCCAGCCTGGGGCTC
CCAGACCTGGGCGGGATCTTTCCAGGCCACCTGTCCTTCGGCTTTGGGTCGCTGTCTCTTGGCAGATGGC
CCAACACTTGGGGGTGGCCCAAGGACACCTCAGGAAGGTTCCCGCTCTACGGATGGCCCGATTAGCCAGA
GGTTTCCAGGCCATCTGTCCGCCTCCAGGAGATGGACTGGGACCTTTAGACTTCGGTGGAGAACAGGATG
CTCTGTCTCTTGCTGTCCGGGGCAGGGATGGCCTCCAGCTGCAGGAAGTACAGCAGCACCTGGACCTGGG
ACATGACCTCCAAGGACCAGCTGTCAGTCATGGTGATAGGCTGGCTGGGGTTGGCAGGGAGCTTGCTCTC
CTTCTCGGAGGGCCGGAG
