>Addgene plasmid #36418 | ECFP-Bcr NE/AA | addgene partial sequence | sequence record 51450 | hBCR-Fwd 5'-cagtggagccaccagcag-3'
CCGGGCCTTCGTGGACAACTACGGAGTTGCCATGGAAATGGCTGAGAAGTGCTGTCAGGCCAATGCTCAG
TTTGCAGAAATCTCCGAGAACCTGAGAGCCAGAAGCAACAAAGATGCCAAGGATCCAACGACCAAGAACT
CTCTGGAAACTCTGCTCTACAAGCCTGTGGACCGTGTGACGAGGAGCACGCTGGTCCTCCATGACTTGCT
GAAGCACACTCCTGCCAGCCACCCTGACCACCCCTTGCTGCAGGACGCCCTCCGCATCTCACAGAACTTC
CTGTCCAGCATCGCCGCGGAGATCACACCCCGACGGCAGTCCATGACGGTGAAGAAGGGAGAGCACCGGC
AGCTGCTGAAGGACAGCTTCATGGTGGAGCTGGTGGAGGGGGCCCGCAAGCTGCGCCACGTCTTCCTGTT
CACCGACCTGCTTCTCTGCACCAAGCTCAAGAAGCAGAGCGGAGGCAAAACGCAGCAGTATGACTGCAAA
TGGTACATTCCGCTCACGGATCTCAGCTTCCAGATGGTGGATGAACTGGAGGCAGTGCCCAACATCCCCC
TGGTGCCCGATGAGGAGCTGGACGCTTTGAAGATCAAGATCTCCCAGATCAAGAGTGACATCCAGAGAGA
GAA
